Addgene plasmid #86830: GFP-JNK1
Purpose: mammalian expression of GFP-JNK1
Depositing lab: Rony Seger. Depositing organization: Weizmann Institute of Science. Publication: Beta-like importins mediate the nuclear translocation of mitogen-activated protein kinases. Zehorai E, Seger R. Mol Cell Biol. 2014 Jan;34(2):259-70. doi: 10.1128/MCB.00799-13. Epub 2013 Nov 11. PubMed 24216760.
Backbone
  Vector backbone: pEGFP-C1
  Backbone manufacturer: Clontech
  Vector type: Mammalian Expression
  Selectable markers: Neomycin (select with G418)
Growth in bacteria
  Bacterial resistance: Kanamycin, 50 μg/mL
  Growth temperature: 37°C
  Growth strain: DH5alpha
  Copy number: High Copy
Gene/Insert
  Gene/Insert name: JNK1 (alt name: mitogen-activated protein kinase 8)
  Species: H. sapiens (human)
  Entrez Gene: MAPK8 (a.k.a. JNK, JNK-46, JNK1, JNK1A2, JNK21B1/2, PRKM8, SAPK1, SAPK1c)
  Promoter: CMV
  Tag / fusion protein: EGFP (N terminal on backbone)
  Cloning method: Restriction Enzyme; 5′ cloning site XhoI (not destroyed); 3′ cloning site BamHI (not destroyed)
  Sequencing primers: 5′ EGFP-C; 3′ SV40pA-R
Terms and licenses: Academic/Nonprofit Terms; Industry Terms: Not Available to Industry
How to cite: GFP-JNK1 was a gift from Rony Seger (Addgene plasmid # 86830 ; http://n2t.net/addgene:86830 ; RRID:Addgene_86830)
