[The description below was written by a language model from this plasmid's Addgene catalogue record and pLannotate feature annotations shown in this document.]
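Description:
GFP-JNK1 is a mammalian expression plasmid built on the Clontech pEGFP-C1 backbone that produces human JNK1 (MAPK8, mitogen-activated protein kinase 8) fused at its N terminus to EGFP. The JNK1 coding sequence was inserted between the XhoI and BamHI sites of the multiple cloning site downstream of EGFP, with both sites retained. The CMV immediate-early enhancer and promoter therefore drive a single EGFP–linker–JNK1 open reading frame that is terminated by the SV40 polyadenylation signal. The automated annotation of the roughly 6 kb sequence matches most of the insert best to the mouse Mapk8 entry and only the C-terminal portion to human MAPK8. This probably reflects the very high conservation of the two orthologues and isoform differences at the C terminus, and the catalogue entry lists the insert as human.

The plasmid replicates in E. coli at high copy number from a ColE1/pUC-type origin, and it also carries an f1 origin. One Tn5 aminoglycoside phosphotransferase gene (NeoR/KanR) provides selection in both hosts. A bacterial bla-type promoter expresses it for kanamycin resistance in E. coli, while the SV40 enhancer/early promoter and the HSV TK polyadenylation signal express it in mammalian cells for G418 selection of stable transfectants. Small fragments annotated as RSF ori, ble, large T antigen and bGH poly(A) appear to be backbone remnants or partial matches rather than functional parts.

The construct is used for transient or stable expression of fluorescently tagged JNK1, which allows the kinase's subcellular localisation to be followed. The associated publication concerns importin-mediated nuclear translocation of MAP kinases.
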