Features (pLannotate 1.2.2; 17 found; start..end, strand, type, name):
      2..61      +  rep_origin     RSF ori (fragment): Plasmids containing the RSF 1030 origin of replication can be propagated in E. coli cells that contain additional plasmids with compatible origins.
    129..432     +  enhancer       CMV enhancer: human cytomegalovirus immediate early enhancer
    433..636     +  promoter       CMV promoter: human cytomegalovirus (CMV) immediate early promoter
    681..1397    +  CDS            EGFP: EGFP is a basic (constitutively fluorescent) green fluorescent protein published in 1996, derived from Aequorea victoria. It is reported to be a rapidly-maturing weak dimer with moderate acid sensitivity.
   1398..1442    +  misc_feature   MCS (fragment): multiple cloning site
   1443..2591    +  CDS            Mapk8: MK08_MOUSE - Also known as Jnk1, Prkm8. Experimental evidence at protein level: Swiss-Prot protein existence level 1. Serine/threonine-protein kinase involved in various processes such as cell proliferation, differentiation, migration, transformation and programmed cell death. Extracellular stimuli such as proinflammatory cytokines or physical stress stimulate the stress- activated protein kinase/c-Jun N-terminal kinase (SAP/JNK) signaling pathway. In this cascade, two dual specificity kinases MAP2K4/MKK4 and MAP2K7/MKK7 phosphorylate and activate MAPK8/JNK1. In turn, MAPK8/JNK1 phosphorylates
   2582..2725    +  CDS            MAPK8 (fragment): MK08_HUMAN - Also known as JNK1, PRKM8, SAPK1, SAPK1C. Experimental evidence at protein level: Swiss-Prot protein existence level 1. JNK1 isoforms display different binding patterns: beta-1 preferentially binds to c-Jun, whereas alpha-1, alpha-2, and beta-2 have a similar low level of binding to both c-Jun or ATF2. However, there is no correlation between binding and phosphorylation, which is achieved at about the same efficiency by all isoforms. From Homo sapiens (Human).
   2751..2835    +  CDS            large T antigen (fragment): large T antigen from SV40 (simian virus 40)
   2858..2979    +  polyA_signal   SV40 poly(A) signal: SV40 polyadenylation signal
   3013..3441    -  rep_origin     f1 ori (sequence partly withheld): f1 bacteriophage origin of replication; arrow indicates direction of (+) strand synthesis
   3468..3572    +  promoter       AmpR promoter: bla
   3574..3931    +  promoter       SV40 promoter: SV40 enhancer and early promoter
   3966..4760    +  CDS            NeoR/KanR: aminoglycoside phosphotransferase from Tn5; aph(3')-II (or nptII); confers resistance to neomycin, kanamycin, and G418 (Geneticin®)
   4781..4933    +  CDS            ble (fragment): BLE_KLEPN - Experimental evidence at protein level: Swiss-Prot protein existence level 1. Binding protein with a strong affinity to the bleomycin family of antibiotics. Binds to CL990; an antimitotic-antibiotic compound. From Klebsiella pneumoniae.
   4992..5039    +  polyA_signal   HSV TK poly(A) signal: herpes simplex virus thymidine kinase polyadenylation signal (Cole and Stacy, 1985)
   5130..5146    -  polyA_signal   bGH poly(A) signal (fragment): bovine growth hormone polyadenylation signal
   5368..5956    +  rep_origin     ori: high-copy-number ColE1/pMB1/pBR322/pUC origin of replication
>Addgene plasmid #86830 | GFP-JNK1 | addgene full sequence | sequence record 172463 | Addgene NGS Result
CTTTTGCTCACATGTTCTTTCCTGCGTTATCCCCTGATTCTGTGGATAACCGTATTACCGCCATGCATTA
GTTATTAATAGTAATCAATTACGGGGTCATTAGTTCATAGCCCATATATGGAGTTCCGCGTTACATAACT
TACGGTAAATGGCCCGCCTGGCTGACCGCCCAACGACCCCCGCCCATTGACGTCAATAATGACGTATGTT
CCCATAGTAACGCCAATAGGGACTTTCCATTGACGTCAATGGGTGGAGTATTTACGGTAAACTGCCCACT
TGGCAGTACATCAAGTGTATCATATGCCAAGTACGCCCCCTATTGACGTCAATGACGGTAAATGGCCCGC
CTGGCATTATGCCCAGTACATGACCTTATGGGACTTTCCTACTTGGCAGTACATCTACGTATTAGTCATC
GCTATTACCATGGTGATGCGGTTTTGGCAGTACATCAATGGGCGTGGATAGCGGTTTGACTCACGGGGAT
TTCCAAGTCTCCACCCCATTGACGTCAATGGGAGTTTGTTTTGGCACCAAAATCAACGGGACTTTCCAAA
ATGTCGTAACAACTCCGCCCCATTGACGCAAATGGGCGGTAGGCGTGTACGGTGGGAGGTCTATATAAGC
AGAGCTGGTTTAGTGAACCGTCAGATCCGCTAGCGCTACCGGTCGCCACCATGGTGAGCAAGGGCGAGGA
GCTGTTCACCGGGGTGGTGCCCATCCTGGTCGAGCTGGACGGCGACGTAAACGGCCACAAGTTCAGCGTG
TCCGGCGAGGGCGAGGGCGATGCCACCTACGGCAAGCTGACCCTGAAGTTCATCTGCACCACCGGCAAGC
TGCCCGTGCCCTGGCCCACCCTCGTGACCACCCTGACCTACGGCGTGCAGTGCTTCAGCCGCTACCCCGA
CCACATGAAGCAGCACGACTTCTTCAAGTCCGCCATGCCCGAAGGCTACGTCCAGGAGCGCACCATCTTC
TTCAAGGACGACGGCAACTACAAGACCCGCGCCGAGGTGAAGTTCGAGGGCGACACCCTGGTGAACCGCA
TCGAGCTGAAGGGCATCGACTTCAAGGAGGACGGCAACATCCTGGGGCACAAGCTGGAGTACAACTACAA
CAGCCACAACGTCTATATCATGGCCGACAAGCAGAAGAACGGCATCAAGGTGAACTTCAAGATCCGCCAC
AACATCGAGGACGGCAGCGTGCAGCTCGCCGACCACTACCAGCAGAACACCCCCATCGGCGACGGCCCCG
TGCTGCTGCCCGACAACCACTACCTGAGCACCCAGTCCGCCCTGAGCAAAGACCCCAACGAGAAGCGCGA
TCACATGGTCCTGCTGGAGTTCGTGACCGCCGCCGGGATCACTCTCGGCATGGACGAGCTGTACAAGTCC
GGACTCAGATCTCGAGCTCAAGCTTCGAATTCTGCAGTCGACAGCAGAAGCAAGCGTGACAACAATTTTT
ATAGTGTAGAGATTGGAGATTCTACATTCACAGTCCTGAAACGATATCAGAATTTAAAACCTATAGGCTC
AGGAGCTCAAGGAATAGTATGCGCAGCTTATGATGCCATTCTTGAAAGAAATGTTGCAATCAAGAAGCTA
AGCCGACCATTTCAGAATCAGACTCATGCCAAGCGGGCCTACAGAGAGCTAGTTCTTATGAAATGTGTTA
ATCACAAAAATATAATTGGCCTTTTGAATGTTTTCACACCACAGAAATCCCTAGAAGAATTTCAAGATGT
TTACATAGTCATGGAGCTCATGGATGCAAATCTTTGCCAAGTGATTCAGATGGAGCTAGATCATGAAAGA
ATGTCCTACCTTCTCTATCAGATGCTGTGTGGAATCAAGCACCTTCATTCTGCTGGAATTATTCATCGGG
ACTTAAAGCCCAGTAATATAGTAGTAAAATCTGATTGCACTTTGAAGATTCTTGACTTCGGTCTGGCCAG
GACTGCAGGAACGAGTTTTATGATGACGCCTTATGTAGTGACTCGCTACTACAGAGCACCCGAGGTCATC
CTTGGCATGGGCTACAAGGAAAACGTTGACATTTGGTCAGTTGGGTGCATCATGGGAGAAATGATCAAAG
GTGGTGTTTTGTTCCCAGGTACAGATCATATTGATCAGTGGAATAAAGTTATTGAACAGCTTGGAACACC
ATGTCCTGAATTCATGAAGAAACTGCAACCAACAGTAAGGACTTACGTTGAAAACAGACCTAAATATGCT
GGATATAGCTTTGAGAAACTCTTCCCTGATGTCCTTTTCCCAGCTGACTCAGAACACAACAAACTTAAAG
CCAGTCAGGCAAGGGATTTGTTATCCAAAATGCTGGTAATAGATGCATCTAAAAGGATCTCTGTAGATGA
AGCTCTCCAACACCCGTACATCAATGTCTGGTATGATCCTTCTGAAGCAGAAGCTCCACCACCAAAGATC
CCTGACAAGCAGTTAGATGAAAGGGAACACACAATAGAAGAGTGGAAAGAATTGATATATAAGGAAGTTA
TGGACTTGGAGGAGAGAACCAAGAATGGAGTTATACGGGGGCAGCCCTCTCCTTTAGCACAGGTGCAGCA
GTGATCAATGGCTCTCAGCATCCATCATCATCGTCGTCTGTCAATGATGTGTCTTCAATGTCAACAGATC
CGACTTTGGCCTCTGATACAGACAGCAGTCTAGAAGCAGCAGCTGGGCCTCTGGGCTGCTGTAGATGAGG
ATCCACCGGATCTAGATAACTGATCATAATCAGCCATACCACATTTGTAGAGGTTTTACTTGCTTTAAAA
AACCTCCCACACCTCCCCCTGAACCTGAAACATAAAATGAATGCAATTGTTGTTGTTAACTTGTTTATTG
CAGCTTATAATGGTTACAAATAAAGCAATAGCATCACAAATTTCACAAATAAAGCATTTTTTTCACTGCA
TTCTAGTTGTGGTTTGTCCAAACTCATCAATGTATCTTAACGCGTAAATTGTAAGCGTTAATATTTTGTT
AAAATTCGCGTTAAATTTTTGTTAAATCAGCTCATTTTTTAACCAATAGGCCGAAATCGGCAAAATCCCT
TATAAATCAAAAGAATAGACCGAGATAGGGT
[37 nt withheld, positions 3112-3148]
AAAGAACGTGGACTCCAACGTCAAAGG
[49 nt withheld, positions 3176-3224]
T
[91 nt withheld, positions 3226-3316]
G
[124 nt withheld, positions 3318-3441]
CAGGTGGCACTTTTCGGGGAAATGTGCGCGGAACCCCTATTTGTTTATTTTTCTAAATACATTCAAATAT
GTATCCGCTCATGAGACAATAACCCTGATAAATGCTTCAATAATATTGAAAAAGGAAGAGTCCTGAGGCG
GAAAGAACCAGCTGTGGAATGTGTGTCAGTTAGGGTGTGGAAAGTCCCCAGGCTCCCCAGCAGGCAGAAG
TATGCAAAGCATGCATCTCAATTAGTCAGCAACCAGGTGTGGAAAGTCCCCAGGCTCCCCAGCAGGCAGA
AGTATGCAAAGCATGCATCTCAATTAGTCAGCAACCATAGTCCCGCCCCTAACTCCGCCCATCCCGCCCC
TAACTCCGCCCAGTTCCGCCCATTCTCCGCCCCATGGCTGACTAATTTTTTTTATTTATGCAGAGGCCGA
GGCCGCCTCGGCCTCTGAGCTATTCCAGAAGTAGTGAGGAGGCTTTTTTGGAGGCCTAGGCTTTTGCAAA
GATCGATCAAGAGACAGGATGAGGATCGTTTCGCATGATTGAACAAGATGGATTGCACGCAGGTTCTCCG
GCCGCTTGGGTGGAGAGGCTATTCGGCTATGACTGGGCACAACAGACAATCGGCTGCTCTGATGCCGCCG
TGTTCCGGCTGTCAGCGCAGGGGCGCCCGGTTCTTTTTGTCAAGACCGACCTGTCCGGTGCCCTGAATGA
ACTGCAAGACGAGGCAGCGCGGCTATCGTGGCTGGCCACGACGGGCGTTCCTTGCGCAGCTGTGCTCGAC
GTTGTCACTGAAGCGGGAAGGGACTGGCTGCTATTGGGCGAAGTGCCGGGGCAGGATCTCCTGTCATCTC
ACCTTGCTCCTGCCGAGAAAGTATCCATCATGGCTGATGCAATGCGGCGGCTGCATACGCTTGATCCGGC
TACCTGCCCATTCGACCACCAAGCGAAACATCGCATCGAGCGAGCACGTACTCGGATGGAAGCCGGTCTT
GTCGATCAGGATGATCTGGACGAAGAGCATCAGGGGCTCGCGCCAGCCGAACTGTTCGCCAGGCTCAAGG
CGAGCATGCCCGACGGCGAGGATCTCGTCGTGACCCATGGCGATGCCTGCTTGCCGAATATCATGGTGGA
AAATGGCCGCTTTTCTGGATTCATCGACTGTGGCCGGCTGGGTGTGGCGGACCGCTATCAGGACATAGCG
TTGGCTACCCGTGATATTGCTGAAGAGCTTGGCGGCGAATGGGCTGACCGCTTCCTCGTGCTTTACGGTA
TCGCCGCTCCCGATTCGCAGCGCATCGCCTTCTATCGCCTTCTTGACGAGTTCTTCTGAGCGGGACTCTG
GGGTTCGAAATGACCGACCAAGCGACGCCCAACCTGCCATCACGAGATTTCGATTCCACCGCCGCCTTCT
ATGAAAGGTTGGGCTTCGGAATCGTTTTCCGGGACGCCGGCTGGATGATCCTCCAGCGCGGGGATCTCAT
GCTGGAGTTCTTCGCCCACCCTAGGGGGAGGCTAACTGAAACACGGAAGGAGACAATACCGGAAGGAACC
CGCGCTATGACGGCAATAAAAAGACAGAATAAAACGCACGGTGTTGGGTCGTTTGTTCATAAACGCGGGG
TTCGGTCCCAGGGCTGGCACTCTGTCGATACCCCACCGAGACCCCATTGGGGCCAATACGCCCGCGTTTC
TTCCTTTTCCCCACCCCACCCCCCAAGTTCGGGTGAAGGCCCAGGGCTCGCAGCCAACGTCGGGGCGGCA
GGCCCTGCCATAGCCTCAGGTTACTCATATATACTTTAGATTGATTTAAAACTTCATTTTTAATTTAAAA
GGATCTAGGTGAAGATCCTTTTTGATAATCTCATGACCAAAATCCCTTAACGTGAGTTTTCGTTCCACTG
AGCGTCAGACCCCGTAGAAAAGATCAAAGGATCTTCTTGAGATCCTTTTTTTCTGCGCGTAATCTGCTGC
TTGCAAACAAAAAAACCACCGCTACCAGCGGTGGTTTGTTTGCCGGATCAAGAGCTACCAACTCTTTTTC
CGAAGGTAACTGGCTTCAGCAGAGCGCAGATACCAAATACTGTTCTTCTAGTGTAGCCGTAGTTAGGCCA
CCACTTCAAGAACTCTGTAGCACCGCCTACATACCTCGCTCTGCTAATCCTGTTACCAGTGGCTGCTGCC
AGTGGCGATAAGTCGTGTCTTACCGGGTTGGACTCAAGACGATAGTTACCGGATAAGGCGCAGCGGTCGG
GCTGAACGGGGGGTTCGTGCACACAGCCCAGCTTGGAGCGAACGACCTACACCGAACTGAGATACCTACA
GCGTGAGCTATGAGAAAGCGCCACGCTTCCCGAAGGGAGAAAGGCGGACAGGTATCCGGTAAGCGGCAGG
GTCGGAACAGGAGAGCGCACGAGGGAGCTTCCAGGGGGAAACGCCTGGTATCTTTATAGTCCTGTCGGGT
TTCGCCACCTCTGACTTGAGCGTCGATTTTTGTGATGCTCGTCAGGGGGGCGGAGCCTATGGAAAAACGC
CAGCAACGCGGCCTTTTTACGGTTCCTGGCCTTTTGCTGGC
